>Addgene plasmid #10784 | 803 pGEX2T PTEN | addgene partial sequence | sequence record 17710 | 10784 with pGEX 5'
TGGTTCCGCGTGGATCCATGACAGCCATCATCAAAGAGATCGTTAGCAGCACTAAAGGAGATATCAAGAG
GATGGATTCGACTTAGACTTGACCTATATTTATCCAAACATTATTGCTATGGGATTTCCTGCAGAAAGAC
TTGAAGGCGTATACAGGAACAATATTGATGATGTAGTAAGGTTTTTGGATTCAAAGCATAAAAACCATTA
CAAGATATACAATCTTTGTGCTGAAAGACATTATGACACCGCCAAATTTAATTGCAGAGTTGCACAATAT
CCTTTTGAAGACCATAACCCACCACAGCTAGAACTTATCAAACCCTTTTGTGAAGATCTTGACCAATGGC
TAAGTGAAGATGACAATCATGTTGCAGCAATTCACTGTAAAGCTGGAAAGGGACGAACTGGTGTAATGAT
ATGTGCATATTTATTACATCGGGGCAAATTTTTAAAGGCACAAGAGGCCCTAGATTTCTATGGGGAAGTA
AGGACCAGAGACAAAAAGGGAGTAACTATTCCCAGTCAGAGGCGCTATGTGTATTATTATAGCTACCTGT
TAAAGAATCATCTGGATTATAGACCAGTGGCACTGTTGTTTCACAAGATGATGTTTGAAACTATTCCAAT
GTTCAGTGGCGGAACTTGCAATCCTCAGTTTGTGGTCTGCCAGCTAAAGGTGAAGATATATTCCTCCAAT
TCAGGACCCACACGACGGGAAGACAAGTTCATGTACTTTGAGTTCCCTCAGCCGTTACCTGTGTGTGGTG
ATATCAAAGTAGAGTTCTTCCACAAACAGAACAAGATGCTAAAAAAGGACAAATGTTTCACTTTTG
