[The description below was written by a language model from this plasmid's Addgene catalogue record.]
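Description:
803 pGEX2T PTEN is a bacterial expression plasmid built on the pGEX-2T backbone (about 4.9 kb without insert) for producing human PTEN as a glutathione S-transferase fusion protein in E. coli. It is maintained as a high-copy plasmid under ampicillin selection. The record does not list individual backbone features. However, pGEX-series vectors generally carry a pBR322-type origin, the bla ampicillin-resistance gene, an IPTG-inducible tac promoter driving the GST open reading frame, and a lacI repressor gene that keeps expression low until induction.

The insert is an approximately 1.2 kb human PTEN coding sequence, consistent in size with the full-length open reading frame, although the record does not state this or note any mutations. It was cloned between the BamHI and EcoRI sites of the polylinker, and both sites remain intact, so the insert can be excised or transferred to another vector. This places PTEN downstream of, and in frame with, the backbone-encoded GST, giving an N-terminally GST-tagged protein. In pGEX-2T the junction between GST and the cloning sites normally encodes a thrombin recognition site, which allows the tag to be removed after purification.

PTEN is a tumour suppressor phosphatase, also known as MMAC1 or TEP1. The record gives no specific purpose for the plasmid. Constructs of this kind are typically used to express recombinant protein, purify it on glutathione affinity resin, and apply it in in vitro phosphatase assays, GST pull-down interaction studies, or as an antigen or biochemical standard.
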