Addgene plasmid #10784: 803 pGEX2T PTEN
Depositing lab: William Sellers. Depositing organization: Dana-Farber Cancer Institute.
Backbone
  Vector backbone: pGEX-2T
  Backbone size w/o insert (bp): 4948
  Vector type: Bacterial Expression
Growth in bacteria
  Bacterial resistance: Ampicillin, 100 μg/mL
  Growth temperature: 37°C
  Growth strain: DH5alpha
  Copy number: High Copy
Gene/Insert
  Gene/Insert name: PTEN
  Species: H. sapiens (human)
  Insert size (bp): 1200
  Entrez Gene: PTEN (a.k.a. 10q23del, BZS, CWS1, DEC, GLM2, MHAM, MMAC1, PTEN1, PTENbeta, PTENgama, TEP1)
  Tag / fusion protein: GST (N terminal on backbone)
  Cloning method: Restriction Enzyme; 5′ cloning site BamHI (not destroyed); 3′ cloning site EcoRI (not destroyed)
  Sequencing primers: 5′ pGEX-5'
Terms and licenses: Academic/Nonprofit Terms; Industry Terms: Not Available to Industry
How to cite: 803 pGEX2T PTEN was a gift from William Sellers (Addgene plasmid # 10784 ; http://n2t.net/addgene:10784 ; RRID:Addgene_10784)
